Addgene plasmid #221665: p-Tet-O-Foxp1A-Puro
Purpose: Expresses Foxp1A in mammalian cells
Depositing lab: Vanessa Hall. Depositing organization: University of Copenhagen. Publication: Production of human entorhinal stellate cell-like cells by forward programming shows an important role of Foxp1 in reprogramming. Bergmann T, Liu Y, Skov J, Mogus L, Lee J, Pfisterer U, Handfield LF, Asenjo-Martinez A, Lisa-Vargas I, Seemann SE, Lee JTH, Patikas N, Kornum BR, Denham M, Hyttel P, Witter MP, Gorodkin J, Pers TH, Hemberg M, Khodosevich K, Hall VJ. Front Cell Dev Biol. 2022 Aug 15;10:976549. doi: 10.3389/fcell.2022.976549. eCollection 2022. PubMed 36046338.
Backbone
  Vector backbone: pTet-O-Ngn2-puro
  Backbone size w/o insert (bp): 9886
  Total vector size (bp): 11187
  Vector type: Lentiviral
  Selectable markers: Puromycin
Growth in bacteria
  Bacterial resistance: Ampicillin and Bleocin (Zeocin), 100 & 50 μg/mL
  Growth temperature: 37°C
  Growth strain: NEB Stable
  Copy number: Unknown
Gene/Insert
  Gene/Insert name: Foxp1A
  Species: M. musculus (mouse)
  Insert size (bp): 2118
  Entrez Gene: Foxp1 (a.k.a. 3110052D19Rik, 4932443N09Rik)
Terms and licenses: Academic/Nonprofit Terms; Industry Terms: Not Available to Industry
How to cite: p-Tet-O-Foxp1A-Puro was a gift from Vanessa Hall (Addgene plasmid # 221665 ; http://n2t.net/addgene:221665 ; RRID:Addgene_221665)
