[The description below was written by a language model from this plasmid's Addgene catalogue record and pLannotate feature annotations shown in this document.]
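Description:
p-Tet-O-Foxp1A-Puro is a lentiviral transfer plasmid of about 11.2 kb for tetracycline-regulated expression of mouse Foxp1A in mammalian cells. It is built on the pTet-O-Ngn2-puro backbone, with the 2,118 bp Foxp1 coding sequence as the recorded insert. In bacteria it replicates from a high-copy ColE1/pUC-type origin and is selected with ampicillin (AmpR) and Zeocin/bleomycin (BleoR). BleoR lies behind tandem SV40 and EM7 promoters, so it could in principle be expressed in both mammalian and bacterial cells. An f1 origin is also present. The recommended recombination-deficient growth strain fits a plasmid that carries repeated LTR sequences.

The viral genome is transcribed from a CMV enhancer/promoter fused to a truncated HIV-1 5' LTR. Downstream of this are the Ψ packaging signal, a gag fragment, the RRE for Rev-dependent export, and the cPPT/CTS. A second truncated LTR and a bGH polyadenylation signal close the genome.

The internal expression cassette consists of a tetracycline response element with seven tetO copies joined to a minimal CMV promoter, which drives Foxp1 linked through a T2A peptide to puromycin N-acetyltransferase. A WPRE follows to enhance transcript expression. Because the two proteins come from a single inducible transcript, puromycin resistance reports on and selects for induced transgene expression. Induction requires a tetracycline-controlled transactivator, which this plasmid does not encode and which must be supplied separately.

The associated publication used forward programming to produce human entorhinal stellate cell-like cells and reported an important role for Foxp1 in that reprogramming.
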