Features (pLannotate 1.2.2; 34 found; start..end, strand, type, name):
    100..479     +  enhancer       CMV enhancer: human cytomegalovirus immediate early enhancer
    480..679     +  promoter       CMV promoter: human cytomegalovirus (CMV) immediate early promoter
    697..877     +  LTR            5' LTR (truncated): truncated 5' long terminal repeat (LTR) from HIV-1
    924..1049    +  misc_feature   HIV-1 Ψ: packaging signal of human immunodeficiency virus type 1
   1033..1396    +  CDS            HIV-1 gag (fragment): gag protein from human immunodeficiency virus 1; gag
   1542..1775    +  misc_feature   RRE: The Rev response element (RRE) of HIV-1 allows for Rev-dependent mRNA export from the nucleus to the cytoplasm.
   2152..2252    +  CDS            Rev (fragment): human immunodeficiency virus 1 (HIV-1) Rev protein; rev; enhances nuclear export of unspliced and incompletely spliced viral mRNAs
   2302..2419    +  misc_feature   cPPT/CTS: central polypurine tract and central termination sequence of HIV-1
   2476..2746    +  protein_bind   tetracycline response element: contains seven copies of the tetracycline operator tetO tetracycline repressor TetR
   2757..2774    +  misc_feature   MCS (fragment): pUC18/19 multiple cloning site
   2779..2817    +  promoter       minimal CMV promoter: human cytomegalovirus (CMV) immediate early promoter
   2923..5040    +  CDS            Foxp1: FOXP1_MOUSE - Experimental evidence at protein level: Swiss-Prot protein existence level 1. [Isoform 5]: Involved in transcriptional regulation in embryonic stem cells (ESCs). Stimulates expression of transcription factors that are required for pluripotency and decreases expression of differentiation-associated genes. Has distinct DNA-binding specifities as compared to the canonical form and preferentially binds DNA with the sequence 5'-CGATACAA-3' (or closely related sequences) (By similarity). Promotes ESC self-renewal and pluripotency (PubMed:21924763). From Mus musculus (Mouse).
   5047..5099    +  CDS            T2A (fragment): 2A peptide from Thosea asigna virus capsid protein Eukaryotic ribosomes fail to insert a peptide bond between the Gly and Pro residues, yielding separate polypeptides.
   5107..5706    +  CDS            PuroR: puromycin N-acetyltransferase; pac from Streptomyces alboniger; confers resistance to puromycin
   5722..5745    +  misc_feature   MCS (fragment): pBluescript multiple cloning site
   5745..6333    +  misc_feature   WPRE: woodchuck hepatitis virus posttranscriptional regulatory element
   6270..6851    +  CDS            nef (fragment): NEF_HV1H2 - Experimental evidence at protein level: Swiss-Prot protein existence level 1. Extracellular Nef protein targets CD4(+) T-lymphocytes for apoptosis by interacting with CXCR4 surface receptors. From Human immunodeficiency virus type 1 group M subtype B (isolate HXB2) (HIV-1).
   6858..7038    +  LTR            5' LTR (truncated): truncated 5' long terminal repeat (LTR) from HIV-1
   7070..7294    +  polyA_signal   bGH poly(A) signal: bovine growth hormone polyadenylation signal
   7298..7319    +  promoter       SV40 promoter (fragment): SV40 enhancer and early promoter
   7340..7768    +  rep_origin     f1 ori (sequence partly withheld): f1 bacteriophage origin of replication; arrow indicates direction of (+) strand synthesis
   7782..8111    +  promoter       SV40 promoter: SV40 enhancer and early promoter
   8159..8206    +  promoter       EM7 promoter: synthetic bacterial promoter&nbsp
   8225..8599    +  CDS            BleoR: antibiotic-binding protein; Sh ble from Streptoalloteichus hindustanus; confers resistance to bleomycin, phleomycin, and Zeocin™
   8609..8734    +  CDS            ble (fragment): BLE_KLEPN - Experimental evidence at protein level: Swiss-Prot protein existence level 1. Binding protein with a strong affinity to the bleomycin family of antibiotics. Binds to CL990; an antimitotic-antibiotic compound. From Klebsiella pneumoniae.
   8729..8850    +  polyA_signal   SV40 poly(A) signal: SV40 polyadenylation signal
   8921..8943    -  protein_bind   lac operator (fragment): The lac repressor binds to the lac operator to inhibit transcription in E. coli. This inhibition can be relieved by adding lactose or isopropyl-β-D-thiogalactopyranoside (IPTG). lac repressor encoded by lacI
   8947..8977    -  promoter       lac promoter: promoter for the E. coli lac operon
   8992..9013    -  protein_bind   CAP binding site: CAP binding activates transcription in the presence of cAMP. E. coli catabolite activator protein
   9026..9118    -  CDS            lacI (fragment): lac repressor; lacI; The lac repressor binds to the lac operator to inhibit transcription in E. coli. This inhibition can be relieved by adding lactose or isopropyl-β-D-thiogalactopyranoside (IPTG).
   9301..9889    -  rep_origin     ori: high-copy-number ColE1/pMB1/pBR322/pUC origin of replication
  10060..10920   -  CDS            AmpR: β-lactamase; bla; confers resistance to ampicillin, carbenicillin, and related antibiotics
  10921..11025   -  promoter       AmpR promoter: bla
  11084..11136   -  misc_feature   bom (fragment): basis of mobility region from pBR322
>Addgene plasmid #221665 | p-Tet-O-Foxp1A-Puro | addgene full sequence | sequence record 440054 | Addgene NGS Result
CTACAACAAGGCAAGGCTTGACCGACAATTGCATGAAGAATCTGCTTAGGGTTAGGCGTTTTGCGCTGCT
TCGCGATGTACGGGCCAGATATACGCGTTGACATTGATTATTGACTAGTTATTAATAGTAATCAATTACG
GGGTCATTAGTTCATAGCCCATATATGGAGTTCCGCGTTACATAACTTACGGTAAATGGCCCGCCTGGCT
GACCGCCCAACGACCCCCGCCCATTGACGTCAATAATGACGTATGTTCCCATAGTAACGCCAATAGGGAC
TTTCCATTGACGTCAATGGGTGGAGTATTTACGGTAAACTGCCCACTTGGCAGTACATCAAGTGTATCAT
ATGCCAAGTACGCCCCCTATTGACGTCAATGACGGTAAATGGCCCGCCTGGCATTATGCCCAGTACATGA
CCTTATGGGACTTTCCTACTTGGCAGTACATCTACGTATTAGTCATCGCTATTACCATGGTGATGCGGTT
TTGGCAGTACATCAATGGGCGTGGATAGCGGTTTGACTCACGGGGATTTCCAAGTCTCCACCCCATTGAC
GTCAATGGGAGTTTGTTTTGGCACCAAAATCAACGGGACTTTCCAAAATGTCGTAACAACTCCGCCCCAT
TGACGCAAATGGGCGGTAGGCGTGTACGGTGGGAGGTCTATATAAGCAGCGCGTTTTGCCTGTACTGGGT
CTCTCTGGTTAGACCAGATCTGAGCCTGGGAGCTCTCTGGCTAACTAGGGAACCCACTGCTTAAGCCTCA
ATAAAGCTTGCCTTGAGTGCTTCAAGTAGTGTGTGCCCGTCTGTTGTGTGACTCTGGTAACTAGAGATCC
CTCAGACCCTTTTAGTCAGTGTGGAAAATCTCTAGCAGTGGCGCCCGAACAGGGACTTGAAAGCGAAAGG
GAAACCAGAGGAGCTCTCTCGACGCAGGACTCGGCTTGCTGAAGCGCGCACGGCAAGAGGCGAGGGGCGG
CGACTGGTGAGTACGCCAAAAATTTTGACTAGCGGAGGCTAGAAGGAGAGAGATGGGTGCGAGAGCGTCA
GTATTAAGCGGGGGAGAATTAGATCGCGATGGGAAAAAATTCGGTTAAGGCCAGGGGGAAAGAAAAAATA
TAAATTAAAACATATAGTATGGGCAAGCAGGGAGCTAGAACGATTCGCAGTTAATCCTGGCCTGTTAGAA
ACATCAGAAGGCTGTAGACAAATACTGGGACAGCTACAACCATCCCTTCAGACAGGATCAGAAGAACTTA
GATCATTATATAATACAGTAGCAACCCTCTATTGTGTGCATCAAAGGATAGAGATAAAAGACACCAAGGA
AGCTTTAGACAAGATAGAGGAAGAGCAAAACAAAAGTAAGACCACCGCACAGCAAGCGGCCGCTGATCTT
CAGACCTGGAGGAGGAGATATGAGGGACAATTGGAGAAGTGAATTATATAAATATAAAGTAGTAAAAATT
GAACCATTAGGAGTAGCACCCACCAAGGCAAAGAGAAGAGTGGTGCAGAGAGAAAAAAGAGCAGTGGGAA
TAGGAGCTTTGTTCCTTGGGTTCTTGGGAGCAGCAGGAAGCACTATGGGCGCAGCGTCAATGACGCTGAC
GGTACAGGCCAGACAATTATTGTCTGGTATAGTGCAGCAGCAGAACAATTTGCTGAGGGCTATTGAGGCG
CAACAGCATCTGTTGCAACTCACAGTCTGGGGCATCAAGCAGCTCCAGGCAAGAATCCTGGCTGTGGAAA
GATACCTAAAGGATCAACAGCTCCTGGGGATTTGGGGTTGCTCTGGAAAACTCATTTGCACCACTGCTGT
GCCTTGGAATGCTAGTTGGAGTAATAAATCTCTGGAACAGATTTGGAATCACACGACCTGGATGGAGTGG
GACAGAGAAATTAACAATTACACAAGCTTAATACACTCCTTAATTGAAGAATCGCAAAACCAGCAAGAAA
AGAATGAACAAGAATTATTGGAATTAGATAAATGGGCAAGTTTGTGGAATTGGTTTAACATAACAAATTG
GCTGTGGTATATAAAATTATTCATAATGATAGTAGGAGGCTTGGTAGGTTTAAGAATAGTTTTTGCTGTA
CTTTCTATAGTGAATAGAGTTAGGCAGGGATATTCACCATTATCGTTTCAGACCCACCTCCCAACCCCGA
GGGGACCCGACAGGCCCGAAGGAATAGAAGAAGAAGGTGGAGAGAGAGACAGAGACAGATCCATTCGATT
AGTGAACGGATCGGCACTGCGTGCGCCAATTCTGCAGACAAATGGCAGTATTCATCCACAATTTTAAAAG
AAAAGGGGGGATTGGGGGGTACAGTGCAGGGGAAAGAATAGTAGACATAATAGCAACAGACATACAAACT
AAAGAATTACAAAAACAAATTACAAAAATTCAAAATTTTCGGGTTTATTACAGGGACAGCAGAGATCCAG
TTTGGTTAGATCTCGAGTTTACCACTCCCTATCAGTGATAGAGAAAAGTGAAAGTCGAGTTTACCACTCC
CTATCAGTGATAGAGAAAAGTGAAAGTCGAGTTTACCACTCCCTATCAGTGATAGAGAAAAGTGAAAGTC
GAGTTTACCACTCCCTATCAGTGATAGAGAAAAGTGAAAGTCGAGTTTACCACTCCCTATCAGTGATAGA
GAAAAGTGAAAGTCGAGTTTACCACTCCCTATCAGTGATAGAGAAAAGTGAAAGTCGAGTTTACCACTCC
CTATCAGTGATAGAGAAAAGTGAAAGTCGAGCTCGGTACCCGGGTCGAGGTAGGCGTGTACGGTGGGAGG
CCTATATAAGCAGAGCTCGTTTAGTGAACCGTCAGATCGCCTGGAGACGCCATCCACGCTGTTTTGACCT
CCATAGAAGACACCGGGACCGATCCAGCCTCCGCGGCCCCGAATTCGCCACCATGCAAGAATCTGGGTCT
GAGACAAAAAGTAACGGATCGGCCATCCAGAACGGGTCCAGCGGTGGCAACCACTTACTAGAGTGCGGGG
CACTTCGTGACACTCGGTCCAACGGAGAGGCACCAGCGGTGGACCTGGGGGCAGCCGACCTTGCCCACGT
CCAGCAGCAGCAACAGCAGGCCCTGCAGGTGGCAAGGCAGCTCCTCCTTCAGCAGCAGCAACAGCAGCAG
CAGCAACAGCAGCAGCAGCAGCAGCAGCAACAGCAGCAACAGCAGCAGCAACAACAGCAGCAGCAGCAAC
AGCAGCAGCAGCAGCAGCAAGTTAGTGGATTAAAGTCTCCCAAGAGGAATGACAAGCAACCAGCTCTTCA
GGTTCCCGTGTCAGTGGCTATGATGACACCTCAGGTTATCACTCCTCAACAAATGCAGCAGATCCTCCAG
CAGCAGGTGCTGAGCCCCCAGCAGCTCCAGGTTCTCCTCCAGCAGCAGCAGGCCCTCATGCTTCAACAGC
AGCAGCTTCAAGAATTTTATAAAAAACAACAGGAACAGTTGCAGCTTCAACTTCTCCAACAGCAACATGC
TGGAAAACAGCCGAAAGAGCAGCAGCAGGTGGCTACCCAGCAGTTGGCTTTCCAGCAGCAGCTTCTCCAG
ATGCAGCAGCTGCAGCAGCAGCACCTCTTGTCTCTCCAGCGCCAAGGCCTCCTAACAATTCAGCCGGGGC
AGCCTGCCCTTCCCCTCCAACCCCTCGCTCAAGGCATGATTCCAACGGAACTGCAGCAGCTCTGGAAAGA
AGTGACAAGTGCCCACACTGCAGAGGAAACCACAAGCAGCAACCACAGCAGCCTAGACCTGACCAGCACA
TGTGTCTCGTCCTCGGCACCTTCCAAGTCCTCCCTAATCATGAACCCGCATGCCTCTACCAATGGACAGC
TCTCGGTCCACACTCCCAAAAGGGAAAGCTTGTCCCACGAGGAGCACCCCCACAGCCACCCTCTCTATGG
ACATGGCGTATGCAAGTGGCCAGGCTGTGAGGCGGTTTGTGACGACTTCCCAGCCTTTCTAAAACATCTC
AACAGTGAGCATGCGCTGGACGATAGAAGCACAGCTCAATGTAGAGTACAAATGCAGGTTGTACAGCAGT
TAGAGCTACAGCTTGCAAAAGACAAAGAGCGCCTGCAAGCCATGATGACCCACCTGCATGTGAAGTCTAC
AGAACCCAAAGCTGCCCCTCAGCCCCTGAATCTGGTATCAAGTGTCACCCTCTCCAAGTCTGCCTCAGAG
GCTTCTCCACAGAGCTTACCTCATACTCCAACAACCCCCACCGCCCCCCTGACTCCTGTCACCCAAGGCC
CCTCCGTCATCACCACCACCAGCATGCACACGGTGGGACCTATCCGCAGGCGGTACTCAGACAAATACAA
CGTGCCCATTTCTTCAGCAGATATTGCGCAGAACCAAGAATTTTATAAGAACGCGGAAGTTAGACCACCA
TTTACATATGCATCTTTAATCAGGCAGGCCATTCTCGAATCTCCAGAAAAGCAGCTAACACTAAACGAAA
TCTATAACTGGTTCACACGAATGTTTGCTTACTTCCGACGCAATGCAGCCACGTGGAAGAATGCAGTGCG
TCATAATCTTAGTCTCCACAAGTGTTTTGTGCGAGTAGAGAACGTTAAAGGGGCAGTATGGACAGTGGAT
GAAGTAGAGTTCCAAAAACGGAGGCCACAAAAGATCAGTGGTAACCCTTCCCTTATTAAAAACATGCAGA
GCAGCCACGCCTACTGCACACCTCTCAATGCAGCTTTACAGGCTTCCATGGCTGAGAATAGTATACCTCT
GTACACTACCGCTTCCATGGGAAATCCCACTCTGGGCAGCCTGGCCAGTGCCATCCGGGAGGAGCTGAAC
GGGGCCATGGAGCACACCAACAGCAACGAGAGTGACAGCAGTCCAGGCAGATCCCCTATGCAAGCTGTGC
ACCCCATACACGTCAAAGAAGAACCCCTCGACCCCGAGGAAGCTGAAGGCCCTCTGTCCTTAGTGACAAC
AGCCAACCACAGTCCAGATTTTGACCATGACAGAGATTACGAAGACGAACCAGTAAATGAGGACATGGAG
TCTAGAGAGGGCAGGGGAAGTCTTCTAACATGCGGGGACGTGGAGGAAAATCCCGGCCCACTCGAGATGA
CCGAGTACAAGCCCACGGTGCGCCTCGCCACCCGCGACGACGTCCCCAGGGCCGTACGCACCCTCGCCGC
CGCGTTCGCCGACTACCCCGCCACGCGCCACACCGTCGATCCGGACCGCCACATCGAGCGGGTCACCGAG
CTGCAAGAACTCTTCCTCACGCGCGTCGGGCTCGACATCGGCAAGGTGTGGGTCGCGGACGACGGCGCCG
CGGTGGCGGTCTGGACCACGCCGGAGAGCGTCGAAGCGGGGGCGGTGTTCGCCGAGATCGGCCCGCGCAT
GGCCGAGTTGAGCGGTTCCCGGCTGGCCGCGCAGCAACAGATGGAAGGCCTCCTGGCGCCGCACCGGCCC
AAGGAGCCCGCGTGGTTCCTGGCCACCGTCGGCGTCTCGCCCGACCACCAGGGCAAGGGTCTGGGCAGCG
CCGTCGTGCTCCCCGGAGTGGAGGCGGCCGAGCGCGCCGGGGTGCCCGCCTTCCTGGAGACCTCCGCGCC
CCGCAACCTCCCCTTCTACGAGCGGCTCGGCTTCACCGTCACCGCCGACGTCGAGGTGCCCGAAGGACCG
CGCACCTGGTGCATGACCCGCAAGCCCGGTGCCTGATTAATTAAGCTAGCTAATTCGATATCAAGCTTAT
CGATAATCAACCTCTGGATTACAAAATTTGTGAAAGATTGACTGGTATTCTTAACTATGTTGCTCCTTTT
ACGCTATGTGGATACGCTGCTTTAATGCCTTTGTATCATGCTATTGCTTCCCGTATGGCTTTCATTTTCT
CCTCCTTGTATAAATCCTGGTTGCTGTCTCTTTATGAGGAGTTGTGGCCCGTTGTCAGGCAACGTGGCGT
GGTGTGCACTGTGTTTGCTGACGCAACCCCCACTGGTTGGGGCATTGCCACCACCTGTCAGCTCCTTTCC
GGGACTTTCGCTTTCCCCCTCCCTATTGCCACGGCGGAACTCATCGCCGCCTGCCTTGCCCGCTGCTGGA
CAGGGGCTCGGCTGTTGGGCACTGACAATTCCGTGGTGTTGTCGGGGAAATCATCGTCCTTTCCTTGGCT
GCTCGCCTGTGTTGCCACCTGGATTCTGCGCGGGACGTCCTTCTGCTACGTCCCTTCGGCCCTCAATCCA
GCGGACCTTCCTTCCCGCGGCCTGCTGCCGGCTCTGCGGCCTCTTCCGCGTCTTCGCCTTCGCCCTCAGA
CGAGTCGGATCTCCCTTTGGGCCGCCTCCCCGCATCGATACCGTCGACCTCGAGACCTAGAAAAACATGG
AGCAATCACAAGTAGCAATACAGCAGCTACCAATGCTGATTGTGCCTGGCTAGAAGCACAAGAGGAGGAG
GAGGTGGGTTTTCCAGTCACACCTCAGGTACCTTTAAGACCAATGACTTACAAGGCAGCTGTAGATCTTA
GCCACTTTTTAAAAGAAAAGGGGGGACTGGAAGGGCTAATTCACTCCCAACGAAGACAAGATATCCTTGA
TCTGTGGATCTACCACACACAAGGCTACTTCCCTGATTGGCAGAACTACACACCAGGGCCAGGGATCAGA
TATCCACTGACCTTTGGATGGTGCTACAAGCTAGTACCAGTTGAGCAAGAGAAGGTAGAAGAAGCCAATG
AAGGAGAGAACACCCGCTTGTTACACCCTGTGAGCCTGCATGGGATGGATGACCCGGAGAGAGAAGTATT
AGAGTGGAGGTTTGACAGCCGCCTAGCATTTCATCACATGGCCCGAGAGCTGCATCCGGACTGTACTGGG
TCTCTCTGGTTAGACCAGATCTGAGCCTGGGAGCTCTCTGGCTAACTAGGGAACCCACTGCTTAAGCCTC
AATAAAGCTTGCCTTGAGTGCTTCAAGTAGTGTGTGCCCGTCTGTTGTGTGACTCTGGTAACTAGAGATC
CCTCAGACCCTTTTAGTCAGTGTGGAAAATCTCTAGCAGGGCCCGTTTAAACCCGCTGATCAGCCTCGAC
TGTGCCTTCTAGTTGCCAGCCATCTGTTGTTTGCCCCTCCCCCGTGCCTTCCTTGACCCTGGAAGGTGCC
ACTCCCACTGTCCTTTCCTAATAAAATGAGGAAATTGCATCGCATTGTCTGAGTAGGTGTCATTCTATTC
TGGGGGGTGGGGTGGGGCAGGACAGCAAGGGGGAGGATTGGGAAGACAATAGCAGGCATGCTGGGGATGC
GGTGGGCTCTATGGCTTCTGAGGCGGAAAGAACCAGCTGGGGCTCTAGGGGGTATCCCC
[124 nt withheld, positions 7340-7463]
C
[91 nt withheld, positions 7465-7555]
A
[49 nt withheld, positions 7557-7605]
CCTTTGACGTTGGAGTCCACGTTCTTT
[37 nt withheld, positions 7633-7669]
ACCCTATCTCGGTCTATTCTTTTGATTTATAAGGGATTTTGCCGATTTCGGCCTATTGGTTAAAAAATGA
GCTGATTTAACAAAAATTTAACGCGAATTAATTCTGTGGAATGTGTGTCAGTTAGGGTGTGGAAAGTCCC
CAGGCTCCCCAGCAGGCAGAAGTATGCAAAGCATGCATCTCAATTAGTCAGCAACCAGGTGTGGAAAGTC
CCCAGGCTCCCCAGCAGGCAGAAGTATGCAAAGCATGCATCTCAATTAGTCAGCAACCATAGTCCCGCCC
CTAACTCCGCCCATCCCGCCCCTAACTCCGCCCAGTTCCGCCCATTCTCCGCCCCATGGCTGACTAATTT
TTTTTATTTATGCAGAGGCCGAGGCCGCCTCTGCCTCTGAGCTATTCCAGAAGTAGTGAGGAGGCTTTTT
TGGAGGCCTAGGCTTTTGCAAAAAGCTCCCGGGAGCTTGTATATCCATTTTCGGATCTGATCAGCACGTG
TTGACAATTAATCATCGGCATAGTATATCGGCATAGTATAATACGACAAGGTGAGGAACTAAACCATGGC
CAAGTTGACCAGTGCCGTTCCGGTGCTCACCGCGCGCGACGTCGCCGGAGCGGTCGAGTTCTGGACCGAC
CGGCTCGGGTTCTCCCGGGACTTCGTGGAGGACGACTTCGCCGGTGTGGTCCGGGACGACGTGACCCTGT
TCATCAGCGCGGTCCAGGACCAGGTGGTGCCGGACAACACCCTGGCCTGGGTGTGGGTGCGCGGCCTGGA
CGAGCTGTACGCCGAGTGGTCGGAGGTCGTGTCCACGAACTTCCGGGACGCCTCCGGGCCGGCCATGACC
GAGATCGGCGAGCAGCCGTGGGGGCGGGAGTTCGCCCTGCGCGACCCGGCCGGCAACTGCGTGCACTTCG
TGGCCGAGGAGCAGGACTGACACGTGCTACGAGATTTCGATTCCACCGCCGCCTTCTATGAAAGGTTGGG
CTTCGGAATCGTTTTCCGGGACGCCGGCTGGATGATCCTCCAGCGCGGGGATCTCATGCTGGAGTTCTTC
GCCCACCCCAACTTGTTTATTGCAGCTTATAATGGTTACAAATAAAGCAATAGCATCACAAATTTCACAA
ATAAAGCATTTTTTTCACTGCATTCTAGTTGTGGTTTGTCCAAACTCATCAATGTATCTTATCATGTCTG
TATACCGTCGACCTCTAGCTAGAGCTTGGCGTAATCATGGTCATAGCTGTTTCCTGTGTGAAATTGTTAT
CCGCTCACAATTCCACACAACATACGAGCCGGAAGCATAAAGTGTAAAGCCTGGGGTGCCTAATGAGTGA
GCTAACTCACATTAATTGCGTTGCGCTCACTGCCCGCTTTCCAGTCGGGAAACCTGTCGTGCCAGCTGCA
TTAATGAATCGGCCAACGCGCGGGGAGAGGCGGTTTGCGTATTGGGCGCTCTTCCGCTTCCTCGCTCACT
GACTCGCTGCGCTCGGTCGTTCGGCTGCGGCGAGCGGTATCAGCTCACTCAAAGGCGGTAATACGGTTAT
CCACAGAATCAGGGGATAACGCAGGAAAGAACATGTGAGCAAAAGGCCAGCAAAAGGCCAGGAACCGTAA
AAAGGCCGCGTTGCTGGCGTTTTTCCATAGGCTCCGCCCCCCTGACGAGCATCACAAAAATCGACGCTCA
AGTCAGAGGTGGCGAAACCCGACAGGACTATAAAGATACCAGGCGTTTCCCCCTGGAAGCTCCCTCGTGC
GCTCTCCTGTTCCGACCCTGCCGCTTACCGGATACCTGTCCGCCTTTCTCCCTTCGGGAAGCGTGGCGCT
TTCTCATAGCTCACGCTGTAGGTATCTCAGTTCGGTGTAGGTCGTTCGCTCCAAGCTGGGCTGTGTGCAC
GAACCCCCCGTTCAGCCCGACCGCTGCGCCTTATCCGGTAACTATCGTCTTGAGTCCAACCCGGTAAGAC
ACGACTTATCGCCACTGGCAGCAGCCACTGGTAACAGGATTAGCAGAGCGAGGTATGTAGGCGGTGCTAC
AGAGTTCTTGAAGTGGTGGCCTAACTACGGCTACACTAGAAGAACAGTATTTGGTATCTGCGCTCTGCTG
AAGCCAGTTACCTTCGGAAAAAGAGTTGGTAGCTCTTGATCCGGCAAACAAACCACCGCTGGTAGCGGTG
GTTTTTTTGTTTGCAAGCAGCAGATTACGCGCAGAAAAAAAGGATCTCAAGAAGATCCTTTGATCTTTTC
TACGGGGTCTGACGCTCAGTGGAACGAAAACTCACGTTAAGGGATTTTGGTCATGAGATTATCAAAAAGG
ATCTTCACCTAGATCCTTTTAAATTAAAAATGAAGTTTTAAATCAATCTAAAGTATATATGAGTAAACTT
GGTCTGACAGTTACCAATGCTTAATCAGTGAGGCACCTATCTCAGCGATCTGTCTATTTCGTTCATCCAT
AGTTGCCTGACTCCCCGTCGTGTAGATAACTACGATACGGGAGGGCTTACCATCTGGCCCCAGTGCTGCA
ATGATACCGCGAGACCCACGCTCACCGGCTCCAGATTTATCAGCAATAAACCAGCCAGCCGGAAGGGCCG
AGCGCAGAAGTGGTCCTGCAACTTTATCCGCCTCCATCCAGTCTATTAATTGTTGCCGGGAAGCTAGAGT
AAGTAGTTCGCCAGTTAATAGTTTGCGCAACGTTGTTGCCATTGCTACAGGCATCGTGGTGTCACGCTCG
TCGTTTGGTATGGCTTCATTCAGCTCCGGTTCCCAACGATCAAGGCGAGTTACATGATCCCCCATGTTGT
GCAAAAAAGCGGTTAGCTCCTTCGGTCCTCCGATCGTTGTCAGAAGTAAGTTGGCCGCAGTGTTATCACT
CATGGTTATGGCAGCACTGCATAATTCTCTTACTGTCATGCCATCCGTAAGATGCTTTTCTGTGACTGGT
GAGTACTCAACCAAGTCATTCTGAGAATAGTGTATGCGGCGACCGAGTTGCTCTTGCCCGGCGTCAATAC
GGGATAATACCGCGCCACATAGCAGAACTTTAAAAGTGCTCATCATTGGAAAACGTTCTTCGGGGCGAAA
ACTCTCAAGGATCTTACCGCTGTTGAGATCCAGTTCGATGTAACCCACTCGTGCACCCAACTGATCTTCA
GCATCTTTTACTTTCACCAGCGTTTCTGGGTGAGCAAAAACAGGAAGGCAAAATGCCGCAAAAAAGGGAA
TAAGGGCGACACGGAAATGTTGAATACTCATACTCTTCCTTTTTCAATATTATTGAAGCATTTATCAGGG
TTATTGTCTCATGAGCGGATACATATTTGAATGTATTTAGAAAAATAAACAAATAGGGGTTCCGCGCACA
TTTCCCCGAAAAGTGCCACCTGACGTCGACGGATCGGGAGATCTCCCGATCCCCTATGGTGCACTCTCAG
TACAATCTGCTCTGATGCCGCATAGTTAAGCCAGTATCTGCTCCCTGCTTGTGTGTTGGAGGTCGCTGAG
TAGTGCGCGAGCAAAATTTAAG
